>Addgene plasmid #212396 | pTwist-SARS-CoV-2 Spike-deltaC18 A67V (GTT) + deltaH69V70 | addgene full sequence | sequence record 431634 | Addgene NGS Result
ATGTTTGTGTTCCTCGTTCTCCTGCCCCTCGTTTCTTCCCAATGCGTGAACCTCACAACTAGAACGCAGC
TCCCACCCGCTTACACGAACTCTTTTACTCGTGGAGTATACTATCCCGATAAAGTCTTTAGGTCCAGTGT
CCTTCATTCTACTCAAGACCTTTTCCTGCCATTCTTCTCAAATGTCACCTGGTTCCATGTTATCTCTGGC
ACCAACGGAACTAAACGATTTGATAATCCCGTCTTGCCATTTAACGATGGCGTATACTTTGCCTCAACGG
AGAAGTCCAACATTATCCGGGGATGGATATTTGGCACCACCCTGGACTCCAAGACACAGTCTCTCCTCAT
TGTGAACAACGCCACCAATGTCGTCATCAAAGTCTGTGAATTTCAATTTTGTAACGATCCCTTTCTCGGG
GTTTATTATCATAAGAATAACAAGTCTTGGATGGAGTCAGAGTTCCGCGTTTACAGTTCCGCTAACAACT
GTACTTTTGAGTACGTTTCCCAACCATTTCTCATGGATCTTGAAGGGAAGCAAGGCAACTTCAAGAATCT
CCGCGAATTTGTGTTTAAGAATATAGACGGCTACTTCAAAATTTATAGCAAGCATACCCCGATAAATCTG
GTTCGGGATCTCCCTCAAGGCTTCTCCGCGTTGGAACCCCTCGTGGACTTGCCGATTGGCATCAACATCA
CCCGGTTCCAAACCCTTCTTGCCCTTCATCGAAGCTACCTCACGCCTGGCGACAGTAGTAGTGGTTGGAC
AGCGGGCGCAGCAGCCTACTATGTGGGATATTTGCAACCACGCACCTTTCTTCTCAAATATAACGAAAAC
GGAACAATTACCGATGCCGTAGACTGTGCCCTCGATCCCCTGTCCGAAACTAAATGCACACTCAAGTCCT
TCACAGTTGAGAAAGGCATATACCAAACCAGTAACTTCCGCGTCCAACCCACCGAATCCATTGTTCGATT
CCCTAACATCACCAATTTGTGTCCTTTCGGTGAAGTATTTAATGCCACTCGATTTGCATCAGTTTATGCC
TGGAATCGCAAGCGAATATCAAATTGTGTTGCAGATTATAGTGTCCTGTATAATAGCGCATCATTCAGCA
CTTTTAAGTGTTATGGGGTCAGCCCTACGAAATTGAATGACTTGTGTTTTACCAACGTTTACGCAGATTC
TTTCGTCATACGCGGCGACGAAGTCCGACAGATTGCACCGGGGCAAACCGGAAAGATAGCAGACTATAAT
TATAAGTTGCCGGATGACTTCACCGGCTGCGTTATAGCATGGAACTCCAATAATCTCGATTCAAAAGTCG
GCGGCAACTATAATTATCTTTACCGCCTGTTTCGCAAGTCAAATCTGAAGCCCTTTGAACGTGACATCTC
CACCGAAATTTATCAAGCTGGCAGCACCCCATGTAATGGAGTGGAAGGGTTTAACTGTTATTTTCCCCTT
CAATCATACGGATTTCAACCAACAAATGGGGTGGGCTATCAACCATATCGGGTGGTAGTCTTGAGCTTTG
AGCTGCTCCACGCACCGGCTACAGTTTGCGGACCGAAGAAAAGCACTAACCTGGTGAAGAATAAATGTGT
GAACTTCAACTTTAATGGGCTCACCGGAACAGGGGTGCTGACAGAATCAAACAAGAAATTTCTCCCTTTT
CAACAATTTGGTAGAGACATTGCCGATACCACAGATGCCGTCCGCGATCCGCAAACACTGGAAATCCTCG
ATATAACACCCTGTAGCTTCGGCGGGGTCAGCGTGATAACTCCCGGAACGAACACATCCAACCAAGTGGC
TGTCCTGTATCAAGATGTCAACTGTACCGAAGTCCCTGTGGCGATACACGCCGACCAACTGACACCCACC
TGGAGAGTCTACTCAACAGGTTCCAATGTCTTTCAAACTAGAGCGGGTTGTCTCATTGGCGCTGAGCATG
TCAATAATTCATACGAATGTGATATTCCTATTGGGGCAGGAATCTGTGCGTCTTATCAAACTCAAACGAA
CTCACCACGGCGCGCTCGCTCAGTAGCCAGCCAGTCCATAATCGCCTATACCATGAGTCTCGGGGCTGAG
AACTCCGTGGCTTATTCAAACAATTCCATCGCAATCCCAACTAACTTTACCATTAGCGTTACCACGGAAA
TCTTGCCCGTCAGCATGACTAAGACGAGCGTAGACTGTACGATGTATATCTGTGGGGATTCCACCGAGTG
TAGCAACCTCTTGCTTCAATACGGGTCTTTCTGTACTCAACTCAACCGAGCATTGACCGGAATTGCGGTC
GAACAAGACAAGAATACCCAAGAGGTGTTCGCACAAGTAAAGCAAATATACAAAACGCCGCCAATCAAAG
ATTTTGGCGGGTTTAATTTTAGCCAAATACTGCCAGACCCATCTAAGCCTTCAAAACGCAGCTTTATCGA
GGATCTGCTGTTCAACAAAGTTACGTTGGCTGACGCGGGTTTCATTAAGCAGTATGGGGATTGTTTGGGA
GACATTGCGGCCCGCGACCTTATCTGTGCTCAAAAATTCAATGGGTTGACAGTTCTGCCCCCTCTGCTCA
CTGATGAGATGATTGCACAGTATACATCAGCATTGTTGGCAGGAACCATTACATCCGGCTGGACTTTTGG
CGCGGGTGCGGCCCTTCAAATACCTTTCGCTATGCAAATGGCTTACAGATTCAATGGGATTGGTGTCACG
CAAAATGTATTGTATGAAAATCAGAAGCTGATCGCTAATCAATTTAACAGCGCGATTGGCAAGATCCAAG
ATTCACTGTCAAGCACAGCGTCCGCCCTCGGCAAACTCCAAGATGTTGTGAATCAAAACGCCCAGGCCCT
GAATACCCTCGTGAAGCAACTGAGTTCTAACTTCGGCGCAATCTCCAGCGTCCTCAACGACATATTGTCC
AGACTTGATAAGGTGGAAGCCGAGGTGCAAATTGATCGGCTCATCACAGGCAGGCTCCAGTCACTCCAAA
CTTATGTGACACAACAGTTGATCCGGGCTGCTGAGATACGAGCAAGCGCCAACCTGGCCGCCACTAAAAT
GTCAGAGTGCGTGCTCGGGCAGTCCAAACGGGTTGACTTTTGTGGCAAGGGCTATCACTTGATGTCCTTC
CCCCAATCCGCCCCACATGGAGTGGTCTTTCTCCACGTCACTTATGTCCCTGCTCAAGAGAAGAACTTTA
CGACAGCTCCAGCAATCTGTCACGATGGCAAAGCGCACTTTCCCAGGGAAGGCGTTTTCGTCAGTAATGG
CACGCATTGGTTTGTGACCCAAAGGAATTTCTATGAACCCCAAATCATAACCACTGACAATACATTTGTC
TCAGGCAACTGTGATGTGGTCATTGGGATCGTGAACAACACGGTATATGATCCCCTGCAACCCGAGTTGG
ATAGCTTCAAAGAGGAATTGGATAAATACTTTAAGAATCATACTTCACCCGATGTTGATCTCGGGGACAT
ATCAGGAATAAATGCAAGTGTCGTCAACATTCAGAAAGAGATTGATCGCCTTAATGAGGTCGCCAAGAAC
TTGAATGAATCTTTGATCGACTTGCAAGAACTGGGCAAATACGAACAATATATTAAATGGCCCTGGTACA
TTTGGTTGGGCTTTATCGCCGGACTTATAGCTATCGTTATGGTCACAATTATGTTGTGCTGTATGACTAG
CTGTTGTTCCTGCTTGAAAGGATGTTGCAGTTGCGGATCTTGTTGTAAATAAAGGATCCTCTAGAAGTTG
TCTCCTCCTGCACTGACTGACTGATACAATCGATTTCTGGATCCGCAGGCCTAATCAACCTCTGGATTAC
AAAATTTGTGAAAGATTGACTGGTATTCTTAACTATGTTGCTCCTTTTACGCTATGTGGATACGCTGCTT
TAATGCCTTTGTATCATGCTATTGCTTCCCGTATGGCTTTCATTTTCTCCTCCTTGTATAAATCCTGGTT
GCTGTCTCTTTATGAGGAGTTGTGGCCCGTTGTCAGGCAACGTGGCGTGGTGTGCACTGTGTTTGCTGAC
GCAACCCCCACTGGTTGGGGCATTGCCACCACCTGTCAGCTCCTTTCCGGGACTTTCGCTTTCCCCCTCC
CTATTGCCACGGCGGAACTCATCGCCGCCTGCCTTGCCCGCTGCTGGACAGGGGCTCGGCTGTTGGGCAC
TGACAATTCCGTGGTGTTGTCGGGGAAGCTGACGTCCTTTCCATGGCTGCTCGCCTGTGTTGCCACCTGG
ATTCTGCGCGGGACGTCCTTCTGCTACGTCCCTTCGGCCCTCAATCCAGCGGACCTTCCTTCCCGCGGCC
TGCTGCCGGCTCTGCGGCCTCTTCCGCGTCTTCGCCTTCGCCCTCAGACGAGTCGGATCTCCCTTTGGGC
CGCCTCCCCGCCTGTCTAGCTTGACTGACTGAGATACAGCGTACCTTCAGCTCACAGACATGATAAGATA
CATTGATGAGTTTGGACAAACCACAACTAGAATGCAGTGAAAAAAATGCTTTATTTGTGAAATTTGTGAT
GCTATTGCTTTATTTGTAACCATTATAAGCTGCAATAAACAAGTTAACAACAACAATTGCATTCATTTTA
TGTTTCAGGTTCAGGGGGAGGTGTGGGAGGTTTTTTAAAGCAAGTAAAACCTCTACAAATGTGGTATTGG
CCCATCTCTATCGGTATCGTAGCATAACCCCTTGGGGCCTCTAAACGGGTCTTGAGGGGTTTTTTGTGCC
CCTCGGGCCGGATTGCTATCTACCGGCATTGGCGCAGAAAAAAATGCCTGATGCGACGCTGCGCGTCTTA
TACTCCCACATATGCCAGATTCAGCAACGGATACGGCTTCCCCAACTTGCCCACTTCCATACGTGTCCTC
CTTACCAGAAATTTATCCTTAAGGTCGTCAGCTATCCTGCAGGCGATCTCTCGATTTCGATCAAGACATT
CCTTTAATGGTCTTTTCTGGACACCACTAGGGGTCAGAAGTAGTTCATCAAACTTTCTTCCCTCCCTAAT
CTCATTGGTTACCTTGGGCTATCGAAACTTAATTAAGCGATCTGCATCTCAATTAGTCAGCAACCATAGT
CCCGCCCCTAACTCCGCCCATCCCGCCCCTAACTCCGCCCAGTTCCGCCCATTCTCCGCCCCATCGCTGA
CTAATTTTTTTTATTTATGCAGAGGCCGAGGCCGCCTCGGCCTCTGAGCTATTCCAGAAGTAGTGAGGAG
GCTTTTTTGGAGGCCTAGGCTTTTGCAAAGGAGGTAGCCAACATGATTGAACAAGATGGATTGCACGCAG
GTTCTCCCGCCGCTTGGGTGGAGAGGCTATTCGGCTATGACTGGGCACAACAGACAATCGGCTGCTCTGA
TGCCGCCGTGTTCCGGCTGTCAGCGCAGGGGCGCCCGGTTCTTTTTGTCAAGACCGACCTGTCCGGTGCC
CTGAATGAACTCCAGGACGAGGCAGCGCGGCTATCGTGGCTGGCCACGACGGGCGTTCCTTGCGCAGCTG
TGCTCGACGTTGTCACTGAAGCGGGAAGGGACTGGCTGCTATTGGGCGAAGTGCCGGGGCAGGATCTCCT
GTCATCTCACCTTGCTCCTGCCGAGAAAGTATCCATCATGGCTGATGCAATGCGGCGGCTGCATACGCTT
GATCCGGCTACCTGCCCATTCGACCACCAAGCGAAACATCGCATCGAGCGAGCACGTACTCGGATGGAAG
CCGGTCTTGTCGATCAGGATGATCTGGACGAAGAGCATCAGGGGCTCGCGCCAGCCGAACTGTTCGCCAG
GCTCAAGGCGCGGATGCCCGACGGCGAGGATCTCGTCGTGACCCACGGCGATGCCTGCTTGCCGAATATC
ATGGTGGAAAATGGCCGCTTTTCTGGATTCATCGACTGTGGCCGGCTGGGTGTGGCGGACCGCTATCAGG
ACATAGCGTTGGCTACCCGTGATATTGCTGAAGAGCTTGGCGGCGAATGGGCTGACCGCTTCCTCGTGCT
TTACGGTATCGCCGCTCCCGATTCGCAGCGCATCGCCTTCTATCGCCTTCTTGACGAGTTCTTCTAGTAT
GTAAGCCCTGTGCCTTCTAGTTGCCAGCCATCTGTTGTTTGCCCCTCCCCCGTGCCTTCCTTGACCCTGG
AAGGTGCCACTCCCACTGTCCTTTCCTAATAAAATGAGGAAATTGCATCGCATTGTCTGAGTAGGTGTCA
TTCTATTCTGGGGGGTGGGGTGGGGCAGGACAGCAAGGGGGAGGATTGGGAAGACAATAGCAGGCATGCT
GGGGATGCGGTGGGCTCTATGGTTAATTAACCAGTCAAGTCAGCTACTTGGCGAGATCGACTTGTCTGGG
TTTCGACTACGCTCAGAATTGCGTCAGTCAAGTTCGATCTGGTCCTTGCTATTGCACCCGTTCTCCGATT
ACGAGTTTCATTTAAATCATGTGAGCAAAAGGCCAGCAAAAGGCCAGGAACCGTAAAAAGGCCGCGTTGC
TGGCGTTTTTCCATAGGCTCCGCCCCCCTGACGAGCATCACAAAAATCGACGCTCAAGTCAGAGGTGGCG
AAACCCGACAGGACTATAAAGATACCAGGCGTTTCCCCCTGGAAGCTCCCTCGTGCGCTCTCCTGTTCCG
ACCCTGCCGCTTACCGGATACCTGTCCGCCTTTCTCCCTTCGGGAAGCGTGGCGCTTTCTCATAGCTCAC
GCTGTAGGTATCTCAGTTCGGTGTAGGTCGTTCGCTCCAAGCTGGGCTGTGTGCACGAACCCCCCGTTCA
GCCCGACCGCTGCGCCTTATCCGGTAACTATCGTCTTGAGTCCAACCCGGTAAGACACGACTTATCGCCA
CTGGCAGCAGCCACTGGTAACAGGATTAGCAGAGCGAGGTATGTAGGCGGTGCTACAGAGTTCTTGAAGT
GGTGGCCTAACTACGGCTACACTAGAAGAACAGTATTTGGTATCTGCGCTCTGCTGAAGCCAGTTACCTT
CGGAAAAAGAGTTGGTAGCTCTTGATCCGGCAAACAAACCACCGCTGGTAGCGGTGGTTTTTTTGTTTGC
AAGCAGCAGATTACGCGCAGAAAAAAAGGATCTCAAGAAGATCCTTTGATCTTTTCTACGGGGTCTGACG
CTCAGTGGAACGAAAACTCACGTTAAGGGATTTTGGTCATGAGATTATCAAAAAGGATCTTCACCTAGAT
CCTTTTAAATTAAAAATGAAGTTTTAAATCAATCTAAAGTATATATGAGTAAACTTGGTCTGACAGTTAC
CAATGCTTAATCAGTGAGGCACCTATCTCAGCGATCTGTCTATTTCGTTCATCCATAGTTGCATTTAAAT
TTCCGAACTCTCCAAGGCCCTCGTCGGAAAATCTTCAAACCTTTCGTCCGATCCATCTTGCAGGCTACCT
CTCGAACGAACTATCGCAAGTCTCTTGGCCGGCCTTGCGCCTTGGCTATTGCTTGGCAGCGCCTATCGCC
AGGTATTACTCCAATCCCGAATATCCGAGATCGGGATCACCCGAGAGAAGTTCAACCTACATCCTCAATC
CCGATCTATCCGAGATCCGAGGAATATCGAAATCGGGGCGCGCCTGGTGTACCGAGAACGATCCTCTCAG
TGCGAGTCTCGACGATCCATATCGTTGCTTGGCAGTCAGCCAGTCGGAATCCAGCTTGGGACCCAGGAAG
TCCAATCGTCAGATATTGTACTCAAGCCTGGTCACGGCAGCGTACCGATCTGTTTAAACCTAGATATTGA
TAGTCTGATCGGTCAACGTATAATCGAGTCCTAGCTTTTGCAAACATCTATCAAGAGACAGGATCAGCAG
GAGGCTTTCGCATGAGTATTCAACATTTCCGTGTCGCCCTTATTCCCTTTTTTGCGGCATTTTGCCTTCC
TGTTTTTGCTCACCCAGAAACGCTGGTGAAAGTAAAAGATGCTGAAGATCAGTTGGGTGCGCGAGTGGGT
TACATCGAACTGGATCTCAACAGCGGTAAGATCCTTGAGAGTTTTCGCCCCGAAGAACGCTTTCCAATGA
TGAGCACTTTTAAAGTTCTGCTATGTGGCGCGGTATTATCCCGTATTGACGCCGGGCAAGAGCAACTCGG
TCGCCGCATACACTATTCTCAGAATGACTTGGTTGAGTATTCACCAGTCACAGAAAAGCATCTTACGGAT
GGCATGACAGTAAGAGAATTATGCAGTGCTGCCATAACCATGAGTGATAACACTGCGGCCAACTTACTTC
TGACAACGATTGGAGGACCGAAGGAGCTAACCGCTTTTTTGCACAACATGGGGGATCATGTAACTCGCCT
TGATCGTTGGGAACCGGAGCTGAATGAAGCCATACCAAACGACGAGCGTGACACCACGATGCCTGTAGCA
ATGGCAACAACCTTGCGTAAACTATTAACTGGCGAACTACTTACTCTAGCTTCCCGGCAACAGTTGATAG
ACTGGATGGAGGCGGATAAAGTTGCAGGACCACTTCTGCGCTCGGCCCTTCCGGCTGGCTGGTTTATTGC
TGATAAATCTGGAGCCGGTGAGCGTGGGTCTCGCGGTATCATTGCAGCACTGGGGCCAGATGGTAAGCCC
TCCCGTATCGTAGTTATCTACACGACGGGGAGTCAGGCAACTATGGATGAACGAAATAGACAGATCGCTG
AGATAGGTGCCTCACTGATTAAGCATTGGTAACCGATTCTAGGTGCATTGGCGCAGAAAAAAATGCCTGA
TGCGACGCTGCGCGTCTTATACTCCCACATATGCCAGATTCAGCAACGGATACGGCTTCCCCAACTTGCC
CACTTCCATACGTGTCCTCCTTACCAGAAATTTATCCTTAAGATCCCGAATCGTTTAAACTCGACTCTGG
CTCTATCGAATCTCCGTCGTTTCGAGCTTACGCGAACAGCCGTGGCGCTCATTTGCTCGTCGGGCATCGA
ATCTCGTCAGCTATCGTCAGCTTACCTTTTTGGCAGCGATCGCGGCTCCCGACATCTTGGACCATTAGCT
CCACAGGTATCTTCTTCCCTCTAGTGGTCATAACAGCAGCTTCAGCTACCTCTCAATTCAAAAAACCCCT
CAAGACCCGTTTAGAGGCCCCAAGGGGTTATGCTATCAATCGTTGCGTTACACACACAAAAAACCAACAC
ACATCCATCTTCGATGGATAGCGATTTTATTATCTAACTGCTGATCGAGTGTAGCCAGATCTAGTAATCA
ATTACGGGGTCATTAGTTCATAGCCCATATATGGAGTTCCGCGTTACATAACTTACGGTAAATGGCCCGC
CTGGCTGACCGCCCAACGACCCCCGCCCATTGACGTCAATAATGACGTATGTTCCCATAGTAACGCCAAT
AGGGACTTTCCATTGACGTCAATGGGTGGAGTATTTACGGTAAACTGCCCACTTGGCAGTACATCAAGTG
TATCATATGCCAAGTACGCCCCCTATTGACGTCAATGACGGTAAATGGCCCGCCTGGCATTATGCCCAGT
ACATGACCTTATGGGACTTTCCTACTTGGCAGTACATCTACGTATTAGTCATCGCTATTACCATGCTGAT
GCGGTTTTGGCAGTACATCAATGGGCGTGGATAGCGGTTTGACTCACGGGGATTTCCAAGTCTCCACCCC
ATTGACGTCAATGGGAGTTTGTTTTGGCACCAAAATCAACGGGACTTTCCAAAATGTCGTAACAACTCCG
CCCCATTGACGCAAATGGGCGGTAGGCGTGTACGGTGGGAGGTCTATATAAGCAGAGCTGGTTTAGTGAA
CCGTCAGATCGCCTGGAGACGCCATCCACGCTGTTTTGACCTCCATAGAAGACACCGGGACCGATCCAGC
CTCCCCTCGAAGCTTACATGTGGTACCGAGCTCGGATCCTGAGAACTTCAGGGTGAGTCTATGGGACCCT
TGATGTTTTCTTTCCCCTTCTTTTCTATGGTTAAGTTCATGTCATAGGAAGGGGAGAAGTAACAGGGTAC
ACATATTGACCAAATCAGGGTAATTTTGCATTTGTAATTTTAAAAAATGCTTTCTTCTTTTAATATACTT
TTTTGTTTATCTTATTTCTAATACTTTCCCTAATCTCTTTCTTTCAGGGCAATAATGATACAATGTATCA
TGCCTCTTTGCACCATTCTAAAGAATAACAGTGATAATTTCTGGGTTAAGGCAATAGCAATATTTCTGCA
TATAAATATTTCTGCATATAAATTGTAACTGATGTAAGAGGTTTCATATTGCTAATAGCAGCTACAATCC
AGCTACCATTCTGCTTTTATTTTATGGTTGGGATAAGGCTGGATTATTCTGAGTCCAAGCTAGGCCCTTT
TGCTAATCATGTTCATACCTCTTATCTTCCTCCCACAGCTCCTGGGCAACGTGCTGGTCTGTGTGCTGGC
CCATCACTTTGGCAAAGGCGGCCGCC
Features (pLannotate 1.2.2; 21 found; start..end, strand, type, name):
      1..3759    +  CDS            S: SPIKE_SARS2 - Experimental evidence at protein level: Swiss-Prot protein existence level 1. [Spike glycoprotein]: May down-regulate host tetherin (BST2) by lysosomal degradation, thereby counteracting its antiviral activity. From Severe acute respiratory syndrome coronavirus 2 (2019-nCoV) (SARS-CoV-2).
   3833..4421    +  misc_feature   WPRE: woodchuck hepatitis virus posttranscriptional regulatory element
   4474..4595    -  polyA_signal   SV40 poly(A) signal: SV40 polyadenylation signal
   4618..4687    -  CDS            large T antigen (fragment): large T antigen from SV40 (simian virus 40)
   4710..4756    +  terminator     T7 terminator: transcription terminator for bacteriophage T7 RNA polymerase
   4786..4922    +  terminator     rrnG terminator: transcription terminator from the E. coli ribosomal RNA rrnG operon (Albrechtsen et al., 1991)
   4967..5038    +  misc_feature   3' β-globin insulator: insulator downstream of the human β-globin locus (Farrell et al., 2002)
   5083..5279    +  promoter       SV40 promoter: SV40 early promoter
   5293..6084    +  CDS            neo: KKA2_KLEPN - Also known as kan, nptII. Experimental evidence at protein level: Swiss-Prot protein existence level 1. Resistance to kanamycin, neomycin, paromomycin, ribostamycin, butirosin and gentamicin B. From Klebsiella pneumoniae.
   6098..6322    +  polyA_signal   bGH poly(A) signal: bovine growth hormone polyadenylation signal
   6518..7106    -  rep_origin     ori: high-copy-number ColE1/pMB1/pBR322/pUC origin of replication
   7278..7342    -  CDS            bla(M) (fragment): β-lactamase lacking the signal sequence; bla(M); allows cytosolic expression of β-lactamase
   7852..8712    +  CDS            AmpR: β-lactamase; bla; confers resistance to ampicillin, carbenicillin, and related antibiotics
   8725..8861    +  terminator     rrnG terminator: transcription terminator from the E. coli ribosomal RNA rrnG operon (Albrechtsen et al., 1991)
   9013..9084    +  misc_feature   5' β-globin insulator: insulator upstream of the human β-globin locus (Farrell et al., 2002)
   9089..9135    -  terminator     T7 terminator: transcription terminator for bacteriophage T7 RNA polymerase
   9153..9201    -  polyA_signal   poly(A) signal: synthetic polyadenylation signal
   9282..9585    +  enhancer       CMV enhancer: human cytomegalovirus immediate early enhancer
   9658..9675    -  promoter       CMV promoter (fragment): human cytomegalovirus (CMV) immediate early promoter
   9738..9789    +  promoter       CMVd2 promoter: truncated human cytomegalovirus (CMV) immediate early promoter that yields moderately reduced expression relative to the full-length promoter
   9923..10398   +  intron         β-globin intron: internally truncated intron from human β-globin
