[The description below was written by a language model from this plasmid's Addgene catalogue record and pLannotate feature annotations shown in this document.]
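Description:
pTwist-SARS-CoV-2 Spike-deltaC18 A67V (GTT) + deltaH69V70 is a mammalian expression plasmid of about 10.5 kb, built on the Twist pTwist-CMV-BetaGlobin-WPRE-Neo backbone. It encodes a variant SARS-CoV-2 spike glycoprotein for producing spike-pseudotyped virus particles. It is propagated in E. coli as a high-copy plasmid through a ColE1/pUC-type origin and is selected with ampicillin via the AmpR β-lactamase gene. A separate SV40 early promoter–neo–bGH poly(A) cassette provides a neomycin/G418-type marker for mammalian cells.

The spike open reading frame carries the A67V substitution, with GTT in the name presumably indicating the valine codon used, together with deletion of residues H69 and V70. The deltaC18 in the name indicates an 18-residue C-terminal truncation of the cytoplasmic tail, a modification commonly used to improve spike incorporation into pseudovirions. The catalogue mutation field itself lists only the A67V and H69/V70 changes.

The catalogue gives the promoter as CAG, but the annotated sequence shows a CMV enhancer, CMV promoter elements and a truncated human β-globin intron upstream of the coding sequence. That arrangement matches the backbone name rather than a classical CAG promoter. Downstream, a WPRE enhances transcript stability and expression, and an SV40 polyadenylation signal follows it. β-globin insulator elements and bacterial and T7 terminators flank the expression unit, helping to isolate it from neighbouring transcription.

The plasmid has no viral packaging elements, so it acts purely as the envelope-expression component, supplied alongside other plasmids during pseudovirus production. The associated work concerns escape of evolving SARS-CoV-2 variants from mRNA vaccine-induced antibody responses, which suggests use in dissecting the effects of individual spike mutations on neutralisation.
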