Addgene plasmid #212396: pTwist-SARS-CoV-2 Spike-deltaC18 A67V (GTT) + deltaH69V70
Purpose: Encodes SARS-CoV-2 spike A67V,H69V70 deletion for pseudovirus production
Depositing lab: Alejandro Balazs. Depositing organization: Massachusetts General Hospital. Publication: Ongoing evolution of SARS-CoV-2 drives escape from mRNA vaccine-induced humoral immunity. Roederer AL, Cao Y, Denis KS, Sheehan ML, Li CJ, Lam EC, Gregory DJ, Poznansky MC, Iafrate AJ, Canaday DH, Gravenstein S, Garcia-Beltran WF, Balazs AB. medRxiv [Preprint]. 2024 Mar 7:2024.03.05.24303815. doi: 10.1101/2024.03.05.24303815. PubMed 38496628.
Backbone
  Vector backbone: pTwist-CMV-BetaGlobin-WPRE-Neo
  Backbone manufacturer: Twist
  Vector type: Mammalian Expression
Growth in bacteria
  Bacterial resistance: Ampicillin, 100 μg/mL
  Growth temperature: 37°C
  Growth strain: DH5alpha
  Copy number: High Copy
Gene/Insert
  Gene/Insert name: SARS-CoV-2 Spike A67V,H69V70 deletion
  Species: Severe acute respiratory syndrome coronavirus 2
  Mutation: A67V,H69V70 deletion
  Entrez Gene: S (a.k.a. GU280_gp02, spike glycoprotein)
  Promoter: CAG
  Cloning method: Ligation Independent Cloning
Terms and licenses: Academic/Nonprofit Terms; Industry Terms: Not Available to Industry
Depositor comments: Please visit https://www.medrxiv.org/content/10.1101/2024.03.05.24303815v1 for medRxiv preprint.
How to cite: pTwist-SARS-CoV-2 Spike-deltaC18 A67V (GTT) + deltaH69V70 was a gift from Alejandro Balazs (Addgene plasmid # 212396 ; http://n2t.net/addgene:212396 ; RRID:Addgene_212396)
